>Addgene plasmid #195813 | pENTR223-BGLF5 | addgene full sequence | sequence record 384893 | Addgene NGS Result
CTTTCCTGCGTTATCCCCTGATTCTGTGGATAACCGTATTACCGCCTTTGAGTGAGCTGATACCGCTCGC
CGCAGCCGAACGACCGAGCGCAGCGAGTCAGTGAGCGAGGAAGCGGAAGAGCGCCCAATACGCAAACCGC
CTCTCCCCGCGCGTTGGCCGATTCATTAATGCAGCTGGCACGACAGGTTTCCCGACTGGAAAGCGGGCAG
TGAGCGCAACGCAATTAATACGCGTACCGCTAGCCAGGAAGAGTTTGTAGAAACGCAAAAAGGCCATCCG
TCAGGATGGCCTTCTGCTTAGTTTGATGCCTGGCAGTTTATGGCGGGCGTCCTGCCCGCCACCCTCCGGG
CCGTTGCTTCACAACGTTCAAATCCGCTCCCGGCGGATTTGTCCTACTCAGGAGAGCGTTCACCGACAAA
CAACAGATAAAACGAAAGGCCCAGTCTTCCGACTGAGCCTTTCGTTTTATTTGATGCCTGGCAGTTCCCT
ACTCTCGCGTTAACGCTAGCATGGATGTTTTCCCAGTCACGACGTTGTAAAACGACGGCCAGTCTTAAGC
TCGGGCCCCAAATAATGATTTTATTTTGACTGATAGTGACCTGTTCGTTGCAACAAATTGATGAGCAATG
CTTTTTTATAATGCCAACTTTGTACAAAAAAGTTGGCATGGCCGACGTGGATGAGCTCGAGGATCCCATG
GAGGAGATGACCTCCTACACGTTTGCCCGCTTCCTCCGCAGTCCGGAGACTGAGGCCTTTGTCCGTAACC
TTGACCGTCCACCTCAGATGCCGGCCATGCGCTTTGTCTATCTCTATTGCCTCTGTAAACAAATACAAGA
GTTCTCTGGTGAAACTGGCTTCTGTGACTTTGTCTCCTCGTTAGTCCAAGAGAATGACAGCAAGGACGGT
CCCTCCCTGAAATCCATTTACTGGGGGCTACAGGAGGCCACCGACGAGCAGAGGACTGTTCTCTGCTCGT
ACGTGGAGTCCATGACCAGGGGGCAGTCTGAGAACCTGATGTGGGACATATTGCGAAATGGCATAATTTC
CTCTTCCAAGCTGCTCTCCACCATTAAGAATGGACCCACCAAGGTGTTTGAGCCAGCTCCCATCTCCACA
AATCACTACTTTGGGGGACCTGTGGCCTTTGGCCTGCGGTGTGAGGACACGGTCAAGGACATTGTCTGTA
AGCTCATCTGCGGGGACGCATCCGCCAACCGTCAATTTGGCTTTATGATTAGTCCCACGGATGGCATTTT
TGGGGTGTCTCTGGATCTTTGCGTCAATGTGGAGTCACAGGGAGACTTTATACTGTTCACCGACCGGAGC
TGCATTTATGAGATTAAGTGCCGCTTCAAGTACCTCTTTTCCAAGTCAGAATTTGACCCCATCTACCCAT
CCTACACTGCGCTTTACAAGAGGCCATGCAAGAGGTCATTTATCAGATTTATCAATTCTATAGCTCGTCC
TACCGTGGAGTACGTCCCGGATGGGCGGTTGCCCTCGGAGGGTGACTATCTGTTGACGCAGGATGAGGCC
TGGAATCTTAAAGATGTCCGTAAGCGCAAACTGGGCCCCGGTCATGACCTGGTGGCAGACAGCCTAGCTG
CCAACAGGGGGGTGGAGTCTATGCTCTACGTAATGACGGACCCAAGCGAAAATGCGGGGCGCATTGGTAT
TAAAGACCGGGTCCCAGTCAACATCTTCATCAATCCACGGCACAACTACTTCTACCAGGTGCTCCTCCAA
TACAAAATTGTTGGAGACTACGTCCGCCACAGTGGGGGTGGCAAGCCCGGGAGAGACTGCTCACCCCGGG
TGAACATTGTGACGGCCTTCTTTCGAAAACGGTCGCCTCTAGACCCGGCGACCTGCACGCTCGGCTCAGA
CCTGCTTCTGGACGCCTCGGTGGAGATTCCCGTGGCGGTGCTGGTGACACCCGTGGTCCTGCCGGACTCT
GTCATCCGTAAGACCTTGAGCACCGCGGCTGGCTCCTGGAAAGCGTACGCAGACAATACTTTTGACACCG
CGCCATGGGTGCCCTCTGGTCTCTTTGCCGACGACGAGTCAACTCCACCAACTTTCTTGTACAAAGTTGG
CATTATAAGAAAGCATTGCTTATCAATTTGTTGCAACGAACAGGTCACTATCAGTCAAAATAAAATCATT
ATTTGCCATCCAGCTGATATCCCCTATAGTGAGTCGTATTACATGGTCATAGCTGTTTCCTGGCAGCTCT
GGCCCGTGTCTCAAAATCTCTGATGTTACATTGCACAAGATAAAAATATATCATCATGCCTCCTCTAGAC
CAGCCAGGACAGAAATGCCTCGACTTCGCTGCTACCCAAGGTTGCCGGGTGACGCACACCGTGGAAACGG
ATGAAGGCACGAACCCAGTGGACATAAGCCTGTTCGGTTCGTAAGCTGTAATGCAAGTAGCGTATGCGCT
CACGCAACTGGTCCAGAACCTTGACCGAACGCAGCGGTGGTAACGGCGCAGTGGCGGTTTTCATGGCTTG
TTATGACTGTTTTTTTGGGGTACAGTCTATGCCTCGGGCATCCAAGCAGCAAGCGCGTTACGCCGTGGGT
CGATGTTTGATGTTATGGAGCAGCAACGATGTTACGCAGCAGGGCAGTCGCCCTAAAACAAAGTTAAACA
TTATGAGGGAAGCGGTGATCGCCGAAGTATCGACTCAACTATCAGAGGTAGTTGGCGTCATCGAGCGCCA
TCTCGAACCGACGTTGCTGGCCGTACATTTGTACGGCTCCGCAGTGGATGGCGGCCTGAAGCCACACAGT
GATATTGATTTGCTGGTTACGGTGACCGTAAGGCTTGATGAAACAACGCGGCGAGCTTTGATCAACGACC
TTTTGGAAACTTCGGCTTCCCCTGGAGAGAGCGAGATTCTCCGCGCTGTAGAAGTCACCATTGTTGTGCA
CGACGACATCATTCCGTGGCGTTATCCAGCTAAGCGCGAACTGCAATTTGGAGAATGGCAGCGCAATGAC
ATTCTTGCAGGTATCTTCGAGCCAGCCACGATCGACATTGATCTGGCTATCTTGCTGACAAAAGCAAGAG
AACATAGCGTTGCCTTGGTAGGTCCAGCGGCGGAGGAACTCTTTGATCCGGTTCCTGAACAGGATCTATT
TGAGGCGCTAAATGAAACCTTAACGCTATGGAACTCGCCGCCCGACTGGGCTGGCGATGAGCGAAATGTA
GTGCTTACGTTGTCCCGCATTTGGTACAGCGCAGTAACCGGCAAAATCGCGCCGAAGGATGTCGCTGCCG
ACTGGGCAATGGAGCGCCTGCCGGCCCAGTATCAGCCCGTCATACTTGAAGCTAGACAGGCTTATCTTGG
ACAAGAAGAAGATCGCTTGGCCTCGCGCGCAGATCAGTTGGAAGAATTTGTCCACTACGTGAAAGGCGAG
ATCACCAAGGTAGTCGGCAAATAACCCTCGAGCCACCCATGACCAAAATCCCTTAACGTGAGTTACGCGT
CGTTCCACTGAGCGTCAGACCCCGTAGAAAAGATCAAAGGATCTTCTTGAGATCCTTTTTTTCTGCGCGT
AATCTGCTGCTTGCAAACAAAAAAACCACCGCTACCAGCGGTGGTTTGTTTGCCGGATCAAGAGCTACCA
ACTCTTTTTCCGAAGGTAACTGGCTTCAGCAGAGCGCAGATACCAAATACTGTTCTTCTAGTGTAGCCGT
AGTTAGGCCACCACTTCAAGAACTCTGTAGCACCGCCTACATACCTCGCTCTGCTAATCCTGTTACCAGT
GGCTGCTGCCAGTGGCGATAAGTCGTGTCTTACCGGGTTGGACTCAAGACGATAGTTACCGGATAAGGCG
CAGCGGTCGGGCTGAACGGGGGGTTCGTGCACACAGCCCAGCTTGGAGCGAACGACCTACACCGAACTGA
GATACCTACAGCGTGAGCTATGAGAAAGCGCCACGCTTCCCGAAGGGAGAAAGGCGGACAGGTATCCGGT
AAGCGGCAGGGTCGGAACAGGAGAGCGCACGAGGGAGCTTCCAGGGGGAAACGCCTGGTATCTTTATAGT
CCTGTCGGGTTTCGCCACCTCTGACTTGAGCGTCGATTTTTGTGATGCTCGTCAGGGGGGCGGAGCCTAT
GGAAAAACGCCAGCAACGCGGCCTTTTTACGGTTCCTGGCCTTTTGCTGGCCTTTTGCTCACATGTT
Features (pLannotate 1.2.2; 12 found; start..end, strand, type, name):
    121..213     +  CDS            lacI (fragment): lac repressor; lacI; The lac repressor binds to the lac operator to inhibit transcription in E. coli. This inhibition can be relieved by adding lactose or isopropyl-β-D-thiogalactopyranoside (IPTG).
    268..295     -  terminator     rrnB T2 terminator: transcription terminator T2 from the E. coli rrnB gene
    427..470     +  terminator     rrnB T1 terminator: Escherichia coli rrnB; transcription terminator T1 from the E. coli rrnB gene
    517..553     -  CDS            lacZα (fragment): LacZα fragment of β-galactosidase; lacZ fragment
    570..665     +  protein_bind   attL3: mutant version of attL; recombination site for the Gateway® LR reaction LR Clonase™
    668..2077    +  CDS            AN_EBVB9: Experimental evidence at protein level: Swiss-Prot protein existence level 1. Plays a role in processing non linear or branched viral DNA intermediates in order to promote the production of mature packaged unit-length linear progeny viral DNA molecules. Exhibits endonuclease and exonuclease activities and accepts both double-stranded and single- stranded DNA as substrate. Exonuclease digestion of DNA is in the 5'-> 3' direction and the products are 5'-monophosphate nucleosides. Additionally, forms a recombinase with the major DNA-binding protein, which displays strand exchange activity. Also a
   2079..2174    -  protein_bind   attL3: mutant version of attL; recombination site for the Gateway® LR reaction LR Clonase™
   2193..2211    -  promoter       T7 promoter: promoter for bacteriophage T7 RNA polymerase
   2401..2424    +  promoter       Pc promoter (fragment): intI1 (promoter lies within the coding sequence); class 1 integron promoter
   2600..2656    +  CDS            GmR (fragment): gentamycin acetyltransferase; aacC1; confers resistance to gentamycin
   2663..3454    +  CDS            SmR: aminoglycoside adenylyltransferase (Murphy, 1985); aadA; confers resistance to spectinomycin and streptomycin
   3547..4135    +  rep_origin     ori: high-copy-number ColE1/pMB1/pBR322/pUC origin of replication
