[The description below was written by a language model from this plasmid's Addgene catalogue record and pLannotate feature annotations shown in this document.]
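Description:
pENTR223-BGLF5 is a Gateway entry clone built on the Invitrogen pENTR223.1 backbone and carrying the Epstein-Barr virus BGLF5 open reading frame. It is a small bacterial plasmid (the sequenced record is about 4.2 kb) propagated in E. coli from a high-copy ColE1/pUC-type origin. Selection is with spectinomycin, conferred by the aadA aminoglycoside adenylyltransferase gene (SmR). This gene sits downstream of a class 1 integron Pc promoter fragment and a short remnant of a gentamicin resistance gene. The small lacI and lacZα fragments also annotated are likewise backbone remnants with no evident function here.

The insert is annotated as the EBV (B95-8) alkaline nuclease. According to the annotation, this enzyme has endonuclease and 5'-to-3' exonuclease activities and processes branched or non-linear viral DNA intermediates so that unit-length genomes can be packaged. The roughly 1.4 kb coding sequence is flanked on both sides by attL recombination sites in opposite orientation. The annotation software labels both as attL3, so the record does not resolve exactly which attL variants are present. These sites allow the ORF to be moved by an LR Clonase reaction into any compatible destination vector. rrnB T1 and T2 terminators lie upstream of the cassette and insulate it from read-through transcription. A T7 promoter lies just outside the downstream attL site, pointing back toward the insert.

As an entry clone it has no promoter intended to express BGLF5, and no tags are annotated. It serves as a sequence-verified ORF source for making expression constructs, and the associated publication concerns mapping of EBV–EBV and EBV–human protein interactions.
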