Addgene plasmid #195813: pENTR223-BGLF5
Purpose: Gateway Entry Clone of Epstein-Barr virus BGLF5
Depositing lab: Eric Johannsen. Depositing organization: Brigham and Women's Hospital. Publication: Epstein-Barr virus and virus human protein interaction maps. Calderwood MA, Venkatesan K, Xing L, Chase MR, Vazquez A, Holthaus AM, Ewence AE, Li N, Hirozane-Kishikawa T, Hill DE, Vidal M, Kieff E, Johannsen E. Proc Natl Acad Sci U S A. 2007 May 1;104(18):7606-11. doi: 10.1073/pnas.0702332104. Epub 2007 Apr 19. PubMed 17446270.
Backbone
  Vector backbone: pENTR223.1
  Backbone manufacturer: Invitrogen
  Backbone size w/o insert (bp): 2875
  Vector type: Gateway Entry Vector
Growth in bacteria
  Bacterial resistance: Spectinomycin, 50 μg/mL
  Growth temperature: 37°C
  Growth strain: DH5alpha
  Copy number: High Copy
Gene/Insert
  Gene/Insert name: BGLF5
  Species: Epstein-Barr virus
  Entrez Gene: BGLF5 (a.k.a. HHV4_BGLF5)
  Cloning method: Gateway Cloning
Terms and licenses: Academic/Nonprofit Terms; Industry Terms: Not Available to Industry
How to cite: pENTR223-BGLF5 was a gift from Eric Johannsen (Addgene plasmid # 195813 ; http://n2t.net/addgene:195813 ; RRID:Addgene_195813)
